Addgene plasmid #149690: pAAV-hSyn-Chronos-mT-Sapphire
Purpose: For packaging and expression of Chronos-mT-Sapphire in neurons via AAV
Depositing lab: Robert Malenka. Depositing organization: Stanford University. Publication: Selective filtering of excitatory inputs to nucleus accumbens by dopamine and serotonin. Christoffel DJ, Walsh JJ, Hoerbelt P, Heifets BD, Llorach P, Lopez RC, Ramakrishnan C, Deisseroth K, Malenka RC. Proc Natl Acad Sci U S A. 2021 Jun 15;118(24). pii: 2106648118. doi: 10.1073/pnas.2106648118. PubMed 34103400.
Backbone
  Vector backbone: pAAV
  Backbone size w/o insert (bp): 4342
  Total vector size (bp): 6082
  Vector type: Mammalian Expression, AAV
Growth in bacteria
  Bacterial resistance: Ampicillin, 100 μg/mL
  Growth temperature: 37°C
  Growth strain: NEB Stable
  Copy number: High Copy
Gene/Insert
  Gene/Insert name: Chronos
  Insert size (bp): 1740
  Promoter: hSyn
  Tag / fusion protein: mT-Sapphire (C terminal on insert)
  Cloning method: Restriction Enzyme; 5′ cloning site BamHI (not destroyed); 3′ cloning site HindIII (not destroyed)
  Sequencing primers: 5′ TGAGAGCGCAGTCGAGAGG
Terms and licenses: Academic/Nonprofit Terms; Industry Terms: Not Available to Industry
How to cite: pAAV-hSyn-Chronos-mT-Sapphire was a gift from Robert Malenka (Addgene plasmid # 149690 ; http://n2t.net/addgene:149690 ; RRID:Addgene_149690)
