[The description below was written by a language model from this plasmid's Addgene catalogue record and pLannotate feature annotations shown in this document.]
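Description:
pAAV-hSyn-Chronos-mT-Sapphire is an adeno-associated virus transfer plasmid of about 6.1 kb, built on a pAAV backbone, for packaging recombinant AAV that expresses a fluorescently tagged channelrhodopsin in neurons. It is maintained in E. coli through a high-copy ColE1/pUC-type origin and selected with ampicillin via the β-lactamase gene and its own promoter. An f1 phage origin is also present. The record lists a recombination-deficient growth strain, a common choice for keeping the repeat-rich ITRs intact.

The expression cassette lies between two AAV2 inverted terminal repeats, which are the cis elements needed for genome replication and encapsidation when rep, cap and helper functions are supplied in trans. One of the ITRs is annotated only as a fragment spanning the sequence origin. Within the ITRs, the human synapsin I promoter restricts expression to neurons and drives Chronos, a channelrhodopsin known for fast kinetics, fused at its C terminus to mT-Sapphire, a long Stokes shift fluorescent protein derived from Aequorea victoria GFP. The insert of about 1.7 kb was cloned between BamHI and HindIII sites. Downstream, a WPRE enhances transcript stability and expression, and a bovine growth hormone polyadenylation signal terminates the message.

The automated annotation does not label Chronos itself. It marks only a short match to the related opsin CoChR within the region upstream of mT-Sapphire, probably reflecting local sequence similarity. The brief hits to large T antigen, lacI and lacZα are small fragments, probably backbone remnants or chance matches. The construct is intended for viral delivery of Chronos to neurons for optogenetic activation, with mT-Sapphire marking the expressing cells and their projections.
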