Features (pLannotate 1.2.2; 15 found; start..end, strand, type, name):
    230..677     +  promoter       hSyn promoter: human synapsin I promoter; confers neuron-specific expression (Kügler et al., 2003)
   1322..1349    +  CDS            CoChR (fragment): high-photocurrent channelrhodopsin from Chloromonas oogama (Shemesh et al., 2017)
   1686..2399    +  CDS            mT-Sapphire: mT-Sapphire is a basic (constitutively fluorescent) long stokes shift fluorescent protein published in 2008, derived from Aequorea victoria. It has low acid sensitivity.
   2400..2427    +  misc_feature   MCS (fragment): multiple cloning site
   2434..3022    +  misc_feature   WPRE: woodchuck hepatitis virus posttranscriptional regulatory element
   3063..3270    +  polyA_signal   bGH poly(A) signal: bovine growth hormone polyadenylation signal
   3301..3369    -  CDS            large T antigen (fragment): large T antigen from SV40 (simian virus 40)
   3440..3573    +  repeat_region  AAV2 ITR: inverted terminal repeat of adeno-associated virus serotype 2 inverted
   3567..3623    -  CDS            lacI (fragment): lac repressor; lacI; The lac repressor binds to the lac operator to inhibit transcription in E. coli. This inhibition can be relieved by adding lactose or isopropyl-β-D-thiogalactopyranoside (IPTG).
   3806..4394    -  rep_origin     ori: high-copy-number ColE1/pMB1/pBR322/pUC origin of replication
   4565..5425    -  CDS            AmpR: β-lactamase; bla; confers resistance to ampicillin, carbenicillin, and related antibiotics
   5426..5530    -  promoter       AmpR promoter: bla
   5583..6011    -  rep_origin     f1 ori (sequence partly withheld): f1 bacteriophage origin of replication; arrow indicates direction of (+) strand synthesis
   6016..3       -  CDS            lacZα (fragment) (across the origin): LacZα fragment of β-galactosidase; lacZ fragment
   6080..130     -  repeat_region  AAV2 ITR (fragment) (across the origin): inverted terminal repeat of adeno-associated virus serotype 2 inverted
>Addgene plasmid #149690 | pAAV-hSyn-Chronos-mT-Sapphire | addgene full sequence | sequence record 306850 | Addgene Partial NGS Result
CTGCGCGCTCGCTCGCTCACTGAGGCCGCCCGGGCAAAGCCCGGGCGTCGGGCGACCTTTGGTCGCCCGG
CCTCAGTGAGCGAGCGAGCGCGCAGAGAGGGAGTGGCCAACTCCATCACTAGGGGTTCCTTGTAGTTAAT
GATTAACCCGCCATGCTACTTATCTACGTAGCCATGCTCTAGGAAGATCGTAGGTTAATTAATCTAGACT
GCAGAGGGCCCTGCGTATGAGTGCAAGTGGGTTTTAGGACCAGGATGAGGCGGGGTGGGGGTGCCTACCT
GACGACCGACCCCGACCCACTGGACAAGCACCCAACCCCCATTCCCCAAATTGCGCATCCCCTATCAGAG
AGGGGGAGGGGAAACAGGATGCGGCGAGGCGCGTGCGCACTGCCAGCTTCAGCACCGCGGACAGTGCCTT
CGCCCCCGCCTGGCGGCGCGCGCCACCGCCGCCTCAGCACTGAAGGCGCGCTGACGTCACTCGCCGGTCC
CCCGCAAACTCCCCTTCCCGGCCACCTTGGTCGCGTCCGCGCCGCCGCCGGCCCAGCCGGACCGCACCAC
GCGAGGCGCGAGATAGGGGGGCACGGGCGCGACCATCTGCGCTGCGGCGCCGGCGACTCAGCGCTGCCTC
AGTCTGCGGTGGGCAGCGGAGGAGTCGTGTCGTGCCTGAGAGCGCAGTCGAGAGGATCCGCCACCATGGA
AACAGCCGCCACAATGACCCACGCCTTTATCTCAGCCGTGCCTAGCGCCGAAGCCACAATTAGAGGCCTG
CTGAGCGCCGCAGCAGTGGTGACACCAGCAGCAGACGCTCACGGAGAAACCTCTAACGCCACAACAGCCG
GAGCCGATCACGGTTGCTTCCCCCACATCAACCACGGAACCGAGCTGCAGCACAAGATCGCAGTGGGACT
CCAGTGGTTCACCGTGATCGTGGCTATCGTGCAGCTCATCTTCTACGGTTGGCACAGCTTCAAGGCCACA
ACCGGCTGGGAGGAGGTCTACGTCTGCGTGATCGAGCTCGTCAAGTGCTTCATCGAGCTGTTCCACGAGG
TCGACAGCCCAGCCACAGTGTACCAGACCAACGGAGGAGCCGTGATTTGGCTGCGGTACAGCATGTGGCT
CCTGACTTGCCCCGTGATCCTGATCCACCTGAGCAACCTGACCGGACTGCACGAAGAGTACAGCAAGCGG
ACCATGACCATCCTGGTGACCGACATCGGCAACATCGTGTGGGGGATCACAGCCGCCTTTACAAAGGGCC
CCCTGAAGATCCTGTTCTTCATGATCGGCCTGTTCTACGGCGTGACTTGCTTCTTCCAGATCGCCAAGGT
GTATATCGAGAGCTACCACACCCTGCCCAAAGGCGTCTGCCGGAAGATTTGCAAGATCATGGCCTACGTC
TTCTTCTGCTCTTGGCTGATGTTCCCCGTGATGTTCATCGCCGGACACGAGGGACTGGGCCTGATCACAC
CTTACACCAGCGGAATCGGCCACCTGATCCTGGATCTGATCAGCAAGAACACTTGGGGCTTCCTGGGCCA
CCACCTGAGAGTGAAGATCCACGAGCACATCCTGATCCACGGCGACATCCGGAAGACAACCACCATCAAC
GTGGCCGGCGAGAACATGGAGATCGAGACCTTCGTCGACGAGGAGGAGGGAGGAGTGGCGGCACCGGTAG
TAGCAGTGAGCAAGGGCGAGGAGCTGTTCACCGGGGTGGTGCCCATCCTGGTCGAGCTGGACGGCGACGT
AAACGGCCACAAGTTCAGCGTGTCCGGCGAGGGCGAGGGCGATGCCACCTACGGCAAGCTGACCCTGAAG
TTCATCTGCACCACCGGCAAGCTGCCCGTGCCCTGGCCCACCCTCGTGACCACCTTCTCCTACGGCGTGA
TGGTGTTCGCCCGCTACCCCGACCACATGAAGCAGCACGACTTCTTCAAGTCCGCCATGCCCGAAGGCTA
CGTCCAGGAGCGCACCATCTTCTTCAAGGACGACGGCAACTACAAGACCCGCGCCGAGGTGAAGTTCGAG
GGCGACACCCTGGTGAACCGCATCGAGCTGAAGGGCATCGACTTCAAGGAGGACGGCAACATCCTGGGGC
ACAAGCTGGAGTACAACTTCAACAGCCACAACGTCTATATCATGGCCGACAAGCAGAAGAACGGCATCAA
GGCCAACTTCAAGATCCGCCACAACATCGAGGACGGCGGCGTGCAGCTCGCCGACCACTACCAGCAGAAC
ACCCCCATCGGCGACGGCCCCGTGCTGCTGCCCGACAACCACTACCTGAGCATCCAGTCCAAGCTGAGCA
AAGACCCCAACGAGAAGCGCGATCACATGGTCCTGCTGGAGTTCGTGACCGCCGCCGGGATCACTCTGGG
CATGGACGAGCTGTACAAGTCCGGACTCAGATCTCGAGCTCAAGCTTATCGATAATCAACCTCTGGATTA
CAAAATTTGTGAAAGATTGACTGGTATTCTTAACTATGTTGCTCCTTTTACGCTATGTGGATACGCTGCT
TTAATGCCTTTGTATCATGCTATTGCTTCCCGTATGGCTTTCATTTTCTCCTCCTTGTATAAATCCTGGT
TGCTGTCTCTTTATGAGGAGTTGTGGCCCGTTGTCAGGCAACGTGGCGTGGTGTGCACTGTGTTTGCTGA
CGCAACCCCCACTGGTTGGGGCATTGCCACCACCTGTCAGCTCCTTTCCGGGACTTTCGCTTTCCCCCTC
CCTATTGCCACGGCGGAACTCATCGCCGCCTGCCTTGCCCGCTGCTGGACAGGGGCTCGGCTGTTGGGCA
CTGACAATTCCGTGGTGTTGTCGGGGAAATCATCGTCCTTTCCTTGGCTGCTCGCCTGTGTTGCCACCTG
GATTCTGCGCGGGACGTCCTTCTGCTACGTCCCTTCGGCCCTCAATCCAGCGGACCTTCCTTCCCGCGGC
CTGCTGCCGGCTCTGCGGCCTCTTCCGCGTCTTCGCCTTCGCCCTCAGACGAGTCGGATCTCCCTTTGGG
CCGCCTCCCCGCATCGATACCGTCGACCCGGGCGGCCGCTCATAAAGCTCGACTGTGCCTTCTAGTTGCC
AGCCATCTGTTGTTTGCCCCTCCCCCGTGCCTTCCTTGACCCTGGAAGGTGCCACTCCCACTGTCCTTTC
CTAATAAAATGAGGAAATTGCATCGCATTGTCTGAGTAGGTGTCATTCTATTCTGGGGGGTGGGGTGGGG
CAGGACAGCAAGGGGGAGGATTGGGAAGACAATAGCAGGCATGCTGGGGATGCGGTCCGGACTGTACAAT
TGCATTCATTTTATGTTTCAGGTTCAGGGGGAGATGTGGGAGGTTTTTTAAAGCAAGTAAAACCTCTACA
AATGTGGTAAAATCGATAAGGATCTTCCTAGAGCATGGCTACGTAGATAAGTAGCATGGCGGGTTAATCA
TTAACTACAAGGAACCCCTAGTGATGGAGTTGGCCACTCCCTCTCTGCGCGCTCGCTCGCTCACTGAGGC
CGGGCGACCAAAGGTCGCCCGACGCCCGGGCTTTGCCCGGGCGGCCTCAGTGAGCGAGCGAGCGCGCAGC
TGCATTAATGAATCGGCCAACGCGCGGGGAGAGGCGGTTTGCGTATTGGGCGCTCTTCCGCTTCCTCGCT
CACTGACTCGCTGCGCTCGGTCGTTCGGCTGCGGCGAGCGGTATCAGCTCACTCAAAGGCGGTAATACGG
TTATCCACAGAATCAGGGGATAACGCAGGAAAGAACATGTGAGCAAAAGGCCAGCAAAAGGCCAGGAACC
GTAAAAAGGCCGCGTTGCTGGCGTTTTTCCATAGGCTCCGCCCCCCTGACGAGCATCACAAAAATCGACG
CTCAAGTCAGAGGTGGCGAAACCCGACAGGACTATAAAGATACCAGGCGTTTCCCCCTGGAAGCTCCCTC
GTGCGCTCTCCTGTTCCGACCCTGCCGCTTACCGGATACCTGTCCGCCTTTCTCCCTTCGGGAAGCGTGG
CGCTTTCTCATAGCTCACGCTGTAGGTATCTCAGTTCGGTGTAGGTCGTTCGCTCCAAGCTGGGCTGTGT
GCACGAACCCCCCGTTCAGCCCGACCGCTGCGCCTTATCCGGTAACTATCGTCTTGAGTCCAACCCGGTA
AGACACGACTTATCGCCACTGGCAGCAGCCACTGGTAACAGGATTAGCAGAGCGAGGTATGTAGGCGGTG
CTACAGAGTTCTTGAAGTGGTGGCCTAACTACGGCTACACTAGAAGAACAGTATTTGGTATCTGCGCTCT
GCTGAAGCCAGTTACCTTCGGAAAAAGAGTTGGTAGCTCTTGATCCGGCAAACAAACCACCGCTGGTAGC
GGTGGTTTTTTTGTTTGCAAGCAGCAGATTACGCGCAGAAAAAAAGGATCTCAAGAAGATCCTTTGATCT
TTTCTACGGGGTCTGACGCTCAGTGGAACGAAAACTCACGTTAAGGGATTTTGGTCATGAGATTATCAAA
AAGGATCTTCACCTAGATCCTTTTAAATTAAAAATGAAGTTTTAAATCAATCTAAAGTATATATGAGTAA
ACTTGGTCTGACAGTTACCAATGCTTAATCAGTGAGGCACCTATCTCAGCGATCTGTCTATTTCGTTCAT
CCATAGTTGCCTGACTCCCCGTCGTGTAGATAACTACGATACGGGAGGGCTTACCATCTGGCCCCAGTGC
TGCAATGATACCGCGAGACCCACGCTCACCGGCTCCAGATTTATCAGCAATAAACCAGCCAGCCGGAAGG
GCCGAGCGCAGAAGTGGTCCTGCAACTTTATCCGCCTCCATCCAGTCTATTAATTGTTGCCGGGAAGCTA
GAGTAAGTAGTTCGCCAGTTAATAGTTTGCGCAACGTTGTTGCCATTGCTACAGGCATCGTGGTGTCACG
CTCGTCGTTTGGTATGGCTTCATTCAGCTCCGGTTCCCAACGATCAAGGCGAGTTACATGATCCCCCATG
TTGTGCAAAAAAGCGGTTAGCTCCTTCGGTCCTCCGATCGTTGTCAGAAGTAAGTTGGCCGCAGTGTTAT
CACTCATGGTTATGGCAGCACTGCATAATTCTCTTACTGTCATGCCATCCGTAAGATGCTTTTCTGTGAC
TGGTGAGTACTCAACCAAGTCATTCTGAGAATAGTGTATGCGGCGACCGAGTTGCTCTTGCCCGGCGTCA
ATACGGGATAATACCGCGCCACATAGCAGAACTTTAAAAGTGCTCATCATTGGAAAACGTTCTTCGGGGC
GAAAACTCTCAAGGATCTTACCGCTGTTGAGATCCAGTTCGATGTAACCCACTCGTGCACCCAACTGATC
TTCAGCATCTTTTACTTTCACCAGCGTTTCTGGGTGAGCAAAAACAGGAAGGCAAAATGCCGCAAAAAAG
GGAATAAGGGCGACACGGAAATGTTGAATACTCATACTCTTCCTTTTTCAATATTATTGAAGCATTTATC
AGGGTTATTGTCTCATGAGCGGATACATATTTGAATGTATTTAGAAAAATAAACAAATAGGGGTTCCGCG
CACATTTCCCCGAAAAGTGCCACCTAAATTGTAAGCGTTAATATTTTGTTAAAATTCGCGTTAAATTTTT
GTTAAATCAGCTCATTTTTTAACCAATAGGCCGAAATCGGCAAAATCCCTTATAAATCAAAAGAATAGAC
CGAGATAGGGT
[37 nt withheld, positions 5682-5718]
AAAGAACGTGGACTCCAACGTCAAAGG
[49 nt withheld, positions 5746-5794]
T
[91 nt withheld, positions 5796-5886]
G
[124 nt withheld, positions 5888-6011]
CCCATTCGCCATTCAGGCTGCGCAACTGTTGGGAAGGGCGATCGGTGCGGGCCTCTTCGCTATTACGCCA
G
